Addgene plasmid #54255: mEmerald-SiT-N-15
Purpose: Localization: Golgi TGN, Excitation: 487, Emission: 509
Depositing lab: Michael Davidson. Depositing organization: Florida State University, Tallahassee.
Backbone
  Vector backbone: mEmerald-N1
  Backbone size w/o insert (bp): 4750
  Vector type: Mammalian Expression
  Selectable markers: Neomycin (select with G418)
Growth in bacteria
  Bacterial resistance: Kanamycin, 50 μg/mL
  Growth temperature: 37°C
  Growth strain: DH5alpha
  Copy number: High Copy
Gene/Insert
  Gene/Insert name: SiT (alt name: NM_173216.2)
  Species: H. sapiens (human)
  Mutation: aa 1-45 of SiT
  Entrez Gene: ST6GAL1 (a.k.a. CDw75, SIAT1, ST6GalI, ST6N)
  Promoter: CMV
  Tag / fusion protein: mEmerald (C terminal on backbone)
  Cloning method: Unknown
  Sequencing primers: 5′ CMV-F; 3′ SV40pA-R
Terms and licenses: Academic/Nonprofit Terms; Industry Terms
Depositor comments: . Excitation = 487; Emission = 509. Localization data: Golgi TGN
How to cite: mEmerald-SiT-N-15 was a gift from Michael Davidson (Addgene plasmid # 54255 ; http://n2t.net/addgene:54255 ; RRID:Addgene_54255)
