[The description below was written by a language model from this plasmid's Addgene catalogue record.]
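Description:
mEmerald-SiT-N-15 is a mammalian expression plasmid built on the mEmerald-N1 backbone (about 4.75 kb without the insert) that produces a green fluorescent marker for the Golgi apparatus, specifically the trans-Golgi network according to the record. It is maintained as a high-copy plasmid in E. coli under kanamycin selection. It also carries a neomycin resistance marker, so transfected mammalian cells can be selected with G418, for example to establish stable lines. No feature table is provided, so the origins of replication and polyadenylation elements are not explicitly listed. The use of an SV40 polyA reverse sequencing primer suggests an SV40 polyadenylation signal lies downstream of the fusion cassette.

The insert is a fragment of human ST6GAL1 (beta-galactoside alpha-2,6-sialyltransferase 1, abbreviated SiT) limited to amino acids 1–45. In this type II membrane protein, the N-terminal region comprises the short cytoplasmic tail, the transmembrane anchor and part of the stem. This region is generally sufficient for Golgi retention without the catalytic domain. The fragment is expressed from the CMV promoter and fused in frame to mEmerald at its C-terminus. mEmerald is a bright monomeric GFP derivative with recorded excitation and emission maxima of 487 and 509 nm. The "N-15" in the name probably refers to the N1-style fusion orientation and a 15-residue linker between the targeting sequence and the fluorescent protein, though the record does not state this.

The construct is typically used as a fluorescent organelle marker for live- or fixed-cell imaging of Golgi morphology, dynamics and colocalization in transfected mammalian cells.
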