>Addgene plasmid #54255 | mEmerald-SiT-N-15 | depositor partial sequence | sequence record 84399 | insert sequence
CAGATCCGCTAGCGCTACCGGACTCAGATCTCGAGCTCGCCACCATGATTCACACCAACCTGAAGAAAAA
GTTCAGCTGCTGCGTCCTGGTCTTTCTTCTGTTTGCAGTCATCTGTGTGTGGAAGGAAAAGAAGAAAGGG
AGTTACTATGATTCCTTTAAATTGCAAACCAAGGAATTCCTGCAGTCGACGGTACCGCGGGCCCGGGATC
CACCGGTCGCCACCATGGTGAGCAAGGGCGAGGAGCTGTTCACCGGGGTGGTGCCCATCCTGGTCGAGCT
GGACGGCGACGTAAACGGCCACAAGTTCAGCGTGTCCGGCGAGGGCGAGGGCGATGCCACCTACGGCAAG
CTGACCCTGAAGTTCATCTGCACCACCGGCAAGCTGCCCGTGCCCTGGCCCACCCTCGTGACCACCTTGA
CCTACGGCGTGCAGTGCTTCGCCCGCTACCCCGACCACATGAAGCAGCACGACTTCTTCAAGTCCGCCAT
GCCCGAAGGCTACGTCCAGGAGCGCACCATCTTCTTCAAGGACGACGGCAACTACAAGACCCGCGCCGAG
GTGAAGTTCGAGGGCGACACCCTGGTGAACCGCATCGAGCTGAAGGGCATCGACTTCAAGGAGGACGGCA
ACATCCTGGGGCACAAGCTGGAGTACAACTACAACAGCCACAAGGTCTATATCACCGCCGACAAGCAGAA
GAACGGCATCAAGGTGAACTTCAAGACCCGCCACAACATCGAGGACGGCAGCGTGCAGCTCGCCGACCAC
TACCAGCAGAACACCCCCATCGGCGACGGCCCCGTGCTGCTGCCCGACAACCACTACCTGAGCACCCAGT
CCAAGCTGAGCAAAGACCCCAACGAGAAGCGCGATCACATGGTCCTGCTGGAGTTCGTGACCGCCGCCGG
GATCACTCTCGGCATGGACGAGCTGTACAAGTAAGCGGCCGCGACTCTAGATCATAATCAGCCATACCAC
ATTTA
