>Addgene plasmid #54255 | mEmerald-SiT-N-15 | addgene partial sequence | sequence record 93165 | EGFP-N 5'-CGTCGCCGTCCAGCTCGACCAG-3'
CCTTGCTCACCATGGTGGCGACCGGTGGATCCCGGGCCCGCGGTACCGTCGACTGCAGGAATTCCTTGGT
TTGCAATTTAAAGGAATCATAGTAACTCCCTTTCTTCTTTTCCTTCCACACACAGATGACTGCAAACAGA
AGAAAGACCAGGACGCAGCAGCTGAACTTTTTCTTCAGGTTGGTGTGAATCATGGTGGCGAGCTCGAGAT
CTGAGTCCGGTAGCGCTAGCGGATCTGACGGTTCACTAAACCAGCTCTGCTTATATAGACCTCCCACCGT
ACACGCCTACCGCCCATTTGCGTCAATGGGGCGGAGTTGTTACGACATTTTGGAAAGTCCCGTTGATTTT
GGTGCCAAAACAAACTCCCATTGACGTCAATGGGGTGGAGACTTGGAAATCCCCGTGAGTCAAACCGCTA
TCCACGCCCATTGATGTACTGCCAAAACCGCATCACCATGGTAATAGCGATGACTAATACGTAGATGTAC
TGCCAAGTAGGAAAGTCCCATAAGGTCATGTACTGGGCATAATGCCAGGCGGGCCATTTACCGTCATTGA
CGTCAATAGGGGGCGTACTTGGCATATGATACACTTGATGTACTGCCAAGTGGGCAGTTTACCGTAAATA
CTCCACCCATTGACGTCAATGGAAAGTCCCTATTGGCGTTACTATGGGAACATACGTCATTATTGACGTC
AATGGGCGGGGGTCGTTGGGCGGTCAGCCAGGCGGGCCATTTACCGTAAGTTATGTAACGCGGAACTCCA
TATATGGGCTATGAACTAATGACCCCGTAATTGATTACTATTAATAACTAATGCATGGCGGTAATACGGT
TATCCACAGAATCAGGG
